Addgene plasmid #163548: pCMV_RBMX-eA3A-UdgX-HF-nCas9
Purpose: Mammalian CG-to-GC base editing
Depositing lab: David Liu. Depositing organization: Broad Institute. Publication: Efficient C*G-to-G*C base editors developed using CRISPRi screens, target-library analysis, and machine learning. Koblan LW, Arbab M, Shen MW, Hussmann JA, Anzalone AV, Doman JL, Newby GA, Yang D, Mok B, Replogle JM, Xu A, Sisley TA, Weissman JS, Adamson B, Liu DR. Nat Biotechnol. 2021 Jun 28. pii: 10.1038/s41587-021-00938-z. doi: 10.1038/s41587-021-00938-z. PubMed 34183861.
Backbone
  Vector backbone: pCMV
  Vector type: Mammalian Expression, CRISPR
Growth in bacteria
  Bacterial resistance: Ampicillin, 100 μg/mL
  Growth temperature: 37°C
  Growth strain: NEB Stable
  Copy number: High Copy
Gene/Insert
  Gene/Insert name: RBMX-eA3A-UdgX-HF-nCas9
  Species: H. sapiens (human)
  Mutation: nCas9 (D10A)HF (N497A, R661A, Q695A, Q926A)
  Cloning method: Gibson Cloning
Terms and licenses: Academic/Nonprofit Terms; Industry Terms: Not Available to Industry
How to cite: pCMV_RBMX-eA3A-UdgX-HF-nCas9 was a gift from David Liu (Addgene plasmid # 163548 ; http://n2t.net/addgene:163548 ; RRID:Addgene_163548)
