[The description below was written by a language model from this plasmid's Addgene catalogue record and pLannotate feature annotations shown in this document.]
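Description:
pCMV_RBMX-eA3A-UdgX-HF-nCas9 is a 10.3 kb mammalian expression plasmid on a pCMV backbone that encodes a CRISPR base editor for converting C•G base pairs to G•C in mammalian cells. It is propagated in E. coli through a high-copy ColE1/pUC-type origin and selected with ampicillin through the β-lactamase (AmpR) gene and its native promoter. Short remnants of lac regulatory elements, an SV40 promoter fragment and a bom fragment are backbone leftovers. No mammalian selection marker is annotated, which fits transient transfection use.

The payload is a single fusion open reading frame driven by the human CMV immediate-early enhancer and promoter and terminated by the bovine growth hormone polyadenylation signal. A T7 promoter lies just upstream of the coding region and could support in vitro transcription. From the N-terminus, the fusion contains human RBMX (an RNA-binding protein), an engineered human APOBEC3A cytidine deaminase (eA3A), UdgX and a Streptococcus pyogenes Cas9 variant. UdgX is not called by the annotation software, but by the construct's name it presumably lies in the unannotated interval between APOBEC3A and Cas9. The software labels the Cas9 segment as a dCas9 fragment. The catalogue entry, however, describes it as a D10A nickase that also carries the high-fidelity substitutions N497A, R661A, Q695A and Q926A.

In this design, guide RNA-directed Cas9 binding exposes single-stranded DNA in which the deaminase converts cytosine to uracil. The nickase cuts the opposite strand, and the uracil-binding UdgX and RBMX modules are fused to bias repair toward a C-to-G transversion. No guide RNA cassette is annotated, so the guide would need to be supplied separately.
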