Features (pLannotate 1.2.2; 17 found; start..end, strand, type, name):
      1..380     +  enhancer       CMV enhancer: human cytomegalovirus immediate early enhancer
    381..584     +  promoter       CMV promoter: human cytomegalovirus (CMV) immediate early promoter
    626..644     +  promoter       T7 promoter: promoter for bacteriophage T7 RNA polymerase
    715..1887    +  CDS            RBMX: RBMX_HUMAN - Also known as HNRPG, RBMXP1. Experimental evidence at protein level: Swiss-Prot protein existence level 1. RNA-binding protein that plays several role in the regulation of pre- and post-transcriptional processes. Implicated in tissue- specific regulation of gene transcription and alternative splicing of several pre-mRNAs. Binds to and stimulates transcription from the tumor suppressor TXNIP gene promoter; may thus be involved in tumor suppression. When associated with SAFB, binds to and stimulates transcription from the SREBF1 promoter. Associates with nascent mRNAs transcribed by
   1987..2577    +  CDS            APOBEC3A: ABC3A_HUMAN - Experimental evidence at protein level: Swiss-Prot protein existence level 1. DNA deaminase (cytidine deaminase) with restriction activity against viruses, foreign DNA and mobility of retrotransposons. Exhibits antiviral activity against adeno-associated virus (AAV) and human T- cell leukemia virus type 1 (HTLV-1) and may inhibit the mobility of LTR and non-LTR retrotransposons. Selectively targets single-stranded DNA and can deaminate both methylcytosine and cytosine in foreign DNA. Can induce somatic hypermutation in the nuclear and mitochondrial DNA. May also play a role in th
   3397..7498    +  CDS            dCas9 (fragment): catalytically dead mutant of the Cas9 endonuclease from the Streptococcus pyogenes Type II CRISPR/Cas system RNA-guided DNA-binding protein that lacks endonuclease activity due to the D10A mutation in the RuvC catalytic domain and the N863A mutation in the HNH catalytic domain
   7615..7839    +  polyA_signal   bGH poly(A) signal: bovine growth hormone polyadenylation signal
   7843..7864    +  promoter       SV40 promoter (fragment): SV40 enhancer and early promoter
   7869..7885    +  misc_feature   MCS (fragment): pBluescript multiple cloning site
   7934..7950    -  protein_bind   lac operator: The lac repressor binds to the lac operator to inhibit transcription in E. coli. This inhibition can be relieved by adding lactose or isopropyl-β-D-thiogalactopyranoside (IPTG). lac repressor encoded by lacI
   7958..7988    -  promoter       lac promoter: promoter for the E. coli lac operon
   8003..8024    -  protein_bind   CAP binding site: CAP binding activates transcription in the presence of cAMP. E. coli catabolite activator protein
   8037..8129    -  CDS            lacI (fragment): lac repressor; lacI; The lac repressor binds to the lac operator to inhibit transcription in E. coli. This inhibition can be relieved by adding lactose or isopropyl-β-D-thiogalactopyranoside (IPTG).
   8312..8900    -  rep_origin     ori: high-copy-number ColE1/pMB1/pBR322/pUC origin of replication
   9071..9931    -  CDS            AmpR: β-lactamase; bla; confers resistance to ampicillin, carbenicillin, and related antibiotics
   9932..10036   -  promoter       AmpR promoter: bla
  10107..10151   -  misc_feature   bom (fragment): basis of mobility region from pBR322
>Addgene plasmid #163548 | pCMV_RBMX-eA3A-UdgX-HF-nCas9 | addgene full sequence | sequence record 320228 | Addgene NGS Result
GACATTGATTATTGACTAGTTATTAATAGTAATCAATTACGGGGTCATTAGTTCATAGCCCATATATGGA
GTTCCGCGTTACATAACTTACGGTAAATGGCCCGCCTGGCTGACCGCCCAACGACCCCCGCCCATTGACG
TCAATAATGACGTATGTTCCCATAGTAACGCCAATAGGGACTTTCCATTGACGTCAATGGGTGGAGTATT
TACGGTAAACTGCCCACTTGGCAGTACATCAAGTGTATCATATGCCAAGTACGCCCCCTATTGACGTCAA
TGACGGTAAATGGCCCGCCTGGCATTATGCCCAGTACATGACCTTATGGGACTTTCCTACTTGGCAGTAC
ATCTACGTATTAGTCATCGCTATTACCATGGTGATGCGGTTTTGGCAGTACATCAATGGGCGTGGATAGC
GGTTTGACTCACGGGGATTTCCAAGTCTCCACCCCATTGACGTCAATGGGAGTTTGTTTTGGCACCAAAA
TCAACGGGACTTTCCAAAATGTCGTAACAACTCCGCCCCATTGACGCAAATGGGCGGTAGGCGTGTACGG
TGGGAGGTCTATATAAGCAGAGCTGGTTTAGTGAACCGTCAGATCCGCTAGAGATCCGCGGCCGCTAATA
CGACTCACTATAGGGAGAGCCGCCACCATGAAACGGACAGCCGACGGAAGCGAGTTCGAGTCACCAAAGA
AGAAGCGGAAAGTCATGGTTGAAGCAGATCGCCCAGGAAAGCTCTTCATTGGTGGGCTTAATACGGAAAC
AAATGAGAAAGCTCTTGAAGCAGTATTTGGCAAATATGGACGAATAGTGGAAGTACTCTTGATGAAAGAC
CGTGAAACCAACAAATCAAGAGGATTTGCTTTTGTCACCTTTGAAAGCCCAGCAGACGCTAAGGATGCAG
CCAGAGACATGAATGGAAAGTCATTAGATGGAAAAGCCATCAAGGTGGAACAAGCCACCAAACCATCATT
TGAAAGTGGTAGACGTGGACCGCCTCCACCTCCAAGAAGTAGAGGCCCTCCAAGAGGTCTTAGAGGTGGA
AGAGGAGGAAGTGGAGGAACCAGGGGACCTCCCTCACGGGGAGGACACATGGATGACGGTGGATATTCCA
TGAATTTTAACATGAGTTCTTCCAGGGGACCACTCCCAGTAAAAAGAGGACCACCACCAAGAAGTGGGGG
TCCTCCTCCTAAGAGATCTGCACCTTCAGGACCAGTTCGCAGTAGCAGTGGAATGGGAGGAAGAGCTCCT
GTATCACGTGGAAGAGATAGTTATGGAGGTCCACCTCGAAGGGAACCGCTGCCCTCTCGTAGAGATGTTT
ATTTGTCCCCAAGAGATGATGGGTATTCTACTAAAGACAGCTATTCAAGCAGAGATTACCCAAGTTCTCG
TGATACTAGAGATTATGCACCACCACCACGAGATTATACTTACCGTGATTATGGTCATTCCAGTTCACGT
GATGACTATCCATCAAGAGGATATAGCGATAGAGATGGATATGGTCGTGATCGTGACTATTCAGATCATC
CAAGTGGAGGTTCCTACAGAGATTCATATGAGAGTTATGGTAACTCACGTAGTGCTCCACCTACACGAGG
GCCCCCGCCATCTTATGGTGGAAGCAGTCGCTATGATGATTACAGCAGCTCACGTGACGGATATGGTGGA
AGTCGAGACAGTTACTCAAGCAGCCGAAGTGATCTCTACTCAAGTGGTCGTGATCGGGTTGGCAGACAAG
AAAGAGGGCTTCCCCCTTCTATGGAAAGGGGGTACCCTCCTCCACGTGATTCCTACAGCAGTTCAAGCCG
CGGAGCACCAAGAGGTGGTGGCCGTGGAGGAAGCCGATCTGATAGAGGGGGAGGCAGAAGCAGATACTCT
GGAGGATCTAGCGGAGGCTCCTCTGGCTCTGAGACACCTGGCACAAGCGAGAGCGCAACACCTGAAAGCA
GCGGGGGCAGCAGCGGGGGGTCAGAGGCAAGCCCAGCAAGCGGCCCACGGCACCTGATGGACCCCCACAT
TTTCACCAGCAACTTCAACAACGGAATCGGACGACACAAGACCTACCTGTGCTATGAGGTGGAGAGGCTG
GACAACGGCACATCCGTGAAGATGGATCAGCACAGAGGCTTCCTGCACGGCCAGGCCAAGAATCTGCTGT
GCGGCTTCTACGGCCGGCACGCAGAGCTGCGCTTTCTGGACCTGGTGCCATCTCTGCAGCTGGATCCCGC
CCAGATCTATAGGGTGACCTGGTTCATCAGCTGGTCCCCTTGCTTTAGCTGGGGATGTGCAGGAGAGGTG
AGGGCCTTCCTGCAGGAGAACACACACGTGAGGCTGAGAATCTTTGCCGCCCGGATCTACGACTATGATC
CCCTGTACAAGGAGGCCCTGCAGATGCTGAGGGACGCAGGAGCCCAGGTGTCTATCATGACCTATGATGA
GTTCAAGCACTGCTGGGACACATTTGTGGATCACCAGGGCTGTCCCTTTCAGCCTTGGGACGGCCTGGAC
GAGCATTCCCAGGCACTGAGCGGACGGCTGAGGGCAATTCTGCAGAACCAGGGCAATTCTGGCGGATCTA
GCGGAGGATCCTCTGGCAGCGAGACACCAGGAACAAGCGAGTCAGCAACACCAGAGAGCAGTGGCGGCAG
CAGCGGCGGCAGCATGGCCGGAGCACAGGATTTTGTCCCACATACTGCCGATCTGGCTGAGCTGGCTGCC
GCCGCTGGAGAGTGTAGAGGATGCGGGCTGTACCGGGATGCCACACAGGCCGTGTTCGGAGCAGGCGGCA
GGAGCGCCCGCATCATGATGATCGGCGAGCAGCCAGGCGATAAGGAGGACCTGGCCGGCCTGCCATTTGT
GGGACCAGCAGGCCGGCTGCTGGACAGAGCCCTGGAGGCCGCCGACATCGATAGGGACGCCCTGTACGTG
ACCAACGCCGTGAAGCACTTCAAGTTTACACGCGCCGCAGGAGGCAAGAGGAGAATCCACAAGACCCCCT
CTCGGACAGAGGTGGTGGCCTGCAGACCTTGGCTGATCGCCGAGATGACCAGCGTGGAGCCAGATGTGGT
GGTGCTGCTGGGAGCAACAGCAGCAAAGGCCCTGCTGGGCAATGACTTCAGGGTGACCCAGCACAGGGGA
GAGGTGCTGCACGTGGACGATGTGCCAGGCGATCCTGCCCTGGTGGCAACCGTGCACCCTAGCTCCCTGC
TGAGAGGCCCAAAGGAGGAGCGGGAATCCGCCTTCGCTGGGCTGGTGGACGACCTGAGAGTGGCTGCCGA
TGTGAGACCTAGCGGTGGTAGTTCTGGCGGTAGCTCAGGATCTGAAACTCCCGGCACATCTGAAAGCGCG
ACTCCCGAATCATCTGGTGGATCTTCAGGTGGAAGTGACAAGAAGTACAGCATCGGCCTGGCCATCGGCA
CCAACTCTGTGGGCTGGGCCGTGATCACCGACGAGTACAAGGTGCCCAGCAAGAAATTCAAGGTGCTGGG
CAACACCGACCGGCACAGCATCAAGAAGAACCTGATCGGAGCCCTGCTGTTCGACAGCGGCGAAACAGCC
GAGGCCACCCGGCTGAAGAGAACCGCCAGAAGAAGATACACCAGACGGAAGAACCGGATCTGCTATCTGC
AAGAGATCTTCAGCAACGAGATGGCCAAGGTGGACGACAGCTTCTTCCACAGACTGGAAGAGTCCTTCCT
GGTGGAAGAGGATAAGAAGCACGAGCGGCACCCCATCTTCGGCAACATCGTGGACGAGGTGGCCTACCAC
GAGAAGTACCCCACCATCTACCACCTGAGAAAGAAACTGGTGGACAGCACCGACAAGGCCGACCTGCGGC
TGATCTATCTGGCCCTGGCCCACATGATCAAGTTCCGGGGCCACTTCCTGATCGAGGGCGACCTGAACCC
CGACAACAGCGACGTGGACAAGCTGTTCATCCAGCTGGTGCAGACCTACAACCAGCTGTTCGAGGAAAAC
CCCATCAACGCCAGCGGCGTGGACGCCAAGGCCATCCTGTCTGCCAGACTGAGCAAGAGCAGACGGCTGG
AAAATCTGATCGCCCAGCTGCCCGGCGAGAAGAAGAATGGCCTGTTCGGAAACCTGATTGCCCTGAGCCT
GGGCCTGACCCCCAACTTCAAGAGCAACTTCGACCTGGCCGAGGATGCCAAACTGCAGCTGAGCAAGGAC
ACCTACGACGACGACCTGGACAACCTGCTGGCCCAGATCGGCGACCAGTACGCCGACCTGTTTCTGGCCG
CCAAGAACCTGTCCGACGCCATCCTGCTGAGCGACATCCTGAGAGTGAACACCGAGATCACCAAGGCCCC
CCTGAGCGCCTCTATGATCAAGAGATACGACGAGCACCACCAGGACCTGACCCTGCTGAAAGCTCTCGTG
CGGCAGCAGCTGCCTGAGAAGTACAAAGAGATTTTCTTCGACCAGAGCAAGAACGGCTACGCCGGCTACA
TTGACGGCGGAGCCAGCCAGGAAGAGTTCTACAAGTTCATCAAGCCCATCCTGGAAAAGATGGACGGCAC
CGAGGAACTGCTCGTGAAGCTGAACAGAGAGGACCTGCTGCGGAAGCAGCGGACCTTCGACAACGGCAGC
ATCCCCCACCAGATCCACCTGGGAGAGCTGCACGCCATTCTGCGGCGGCAGGAAGATTTTTACCCATTCC
TGAAGGACAACCGGGAAAAGATCGAGAAGATCCTGACCTTCCGCATCCCCTACTACGTGGGCCCTCTGGC
CAGGGGAAACAGCAGATTCGCCTGGATGACCAGAAAGAGCGAGGAAACCATCACCCCCTGGAACTTCGAG
GAAGTGGTGGACAAGGGCGCTTCCGCCCAGAGCTTCATCGAGCGGATGACCGCCTTCGATAAGAACCTGC
CCAACGAGAAGGTGCTGCCCAAGCACAGCCTGCTGTACGAGTACTTCACCGTGTATAACGAGCTGACCAA
AGTGAAATACGTGACCGAGGGAATGAGAAAGCCCGCCTTCCTGAGCGGCGAGCAGAAAAAGGCCATCGTG
GACCTGCTGTTCAAGACCAACCGGAAAGTGACCGTGAAGCAGCTGAAAGAGGACTACTTCAAGAAAATCG
AGTGCTTCGACTCCGTGGAAATCTCCGGCGTGGAAGATCGGTTCAACGCCTCCCTGGGCACATACCACGA
TCTGCTGAAAATTATCAAGGACAAGGACTTCCTGGACAATGAGGAAAACGAGGACATTCTGGAAGATATC
GTGCTGACCCTGACACTGTTTGAGGACAGAGAGATGATCGAGGAACGGCTGAAAACCTATGCCCACCTGT
TCGACGACAAAGTGATGAAGCAGCTGAAGCGGCGGAGATACACCGGCTGGGGCAGGCTGAGCGCGAAGCT
GATCAACGGCATCCGGGACAAGCAGTCCGGCAAGACAATCCTGGATTTCCTGAAGTCCGACGGCTTCGCC
AACAGAAACTTCATGGCGCTGATCCACGACGACAGCCTGACCTTTAAAGAGGACATCCAGAAAGCCCAGG
TGTCCGGCCAGGGCGATAGCCTGCACGAGCACATTGCCAATCTGGCCGGCAGCCCCGCCATTAAGAAGGG
CATCCTGCAGACAGTGAAGGTGGTGGACGAGCTCGTGAAAGTGATGGGCCGGCACAAGCCCGAGAACATC
GTGATCGAAATGGCCAGAGAGAACCAGACCACCCAGAAGGGACAGAAGAACAGCCGCGAGAGAATGAAGC
GGATCGAAGAGGGCATCAAAGAGCTGGGCAGCCAGATCCTGAAAGAACACCCCGTGGAAAACACCCAGCT
GCAGAACGAGAAGCTGTACCTGTACTACCTGCAGAATGGGCGGGATATGTACGTGGACCAGGAACTGGAC
ATCAACCGGCTGTCCGACTACGATGTGGACCATATCGTGCCTCAGAGCTTTCTGAAGGACGACTCCATCG
ACAACAAGGTGCTGACCAGAAGCGACAAGAACCGGGGCAAGAGCGACAACGTGCCCTCCGAAGAGGTCGT
GAAGAAGATGAAGAACTACTGGCGGCAGCTGCTGAACGCCAAGCTGATTACCCAGAGAAAGTTCGACAAT
CTGACCAAGGCCGAGAGAGGCGGCCTGAGCGAACTGGATAAGGCCGGCTTCATCAAGAGACAGCTGGTGG
AAACCCGGGCGATCACAAAGCACGTGGCACAGATCCTGGACTCCCGGATGAACACTAAGTACGACGAGAA
TGACAAGCTGATCCGGGAAGTGAAAGTGATCACCCTGAAGTCCAAGCTGGTGTCCGATTTCCGGAAGGAT
TTCCAGTTTTACAAAGTGCGCGAGATCAACAACTACCACCACGCCCACGACGCCTACCTGAACGCCGTCG
TGGGAACCGCCCTGATCAAAAAGTACCCTAAGCTGGAAAGCGAGTTCGTGTACGGCGACTACAAGGTGTA
CGACGTGCGGAAGATGATCGCCAAGAGCGAGCAGGAAATCGGCAAGGCTACCGCCAAGTACTTCTTCTAC
AGCAACATCATGAACTTTTTCAAGACCGAGATTACCCTGGCCAACGGCGAGATCCGGAAGCGGCCTCTGA
TCGAGACAAACGGCGAAACCGGGGAGATCGTGTGGGATAAGGGCCGGGATTTTGCCACCGTGCGGAAAGT
GCTGAGCATGCCCCAAGTGAATATCGTGAAAAAGACCGAGGTGCAGACAGGCGGCTTCAGCAAAGAGTCT
ATCCTGCCCAAGAGGAACAGCGATAAGCTGATCGCCAGAAAGAAGGACTGGGACCCTAAGAAGTACGGCG
GCTTCGACAGCCCCACCGTGGCCTATTCTGTGCTGGTGGTGGCCAAAGTGGAAAAGGGCAAGTCCAAGAA
ACTGAAGAGTGTGAAAGAGCTGCTGGGGATCACCATCATGGAAAGAAGCAGCTTCGAGAAGAATCCCATC
GACTTTCTGGAAGCCAAGGGCTACAAAGAAGTGAAAAAGGACCTGATCATCAAGCTGCCTAAGTACTCCC
TGTTCGAGCTGGAAAACGGCCGGAAGAGAATGCTGGCCTCTGCCGGCGAACTGCAGAAGGGAAACGAACT
GGCCCTGCCCTCCAAATATGTGAACTTCCTGTACCTGGCCAGCCACTATGAGAAGCTGAAGGGCTCCCCC
GAGGATAATGAGCAGAAACAGCTGTTTGTGGAACAGCACAAGCACTACCTGGACGAGATCATCGAGCAGA
TCAGCGAGTTCTCCAAGAGAGTGATCCTGGCCGACGCTAATCTGGACAAAGTGCTGTCCGCCTACAACAA
GCACCGGGATAAGCCCATCAGAGAGCAGGCCGAGAATATCATCCACCTGTTTACCCTGACCAATCTGGGA
GCCCCTGCCGCCTTCAAGTACTTTGACACCACCATCGACCGGAAGAGGTACACCAGCACCAAAGAGGTGC
TGGACGCCACCCTGATCCACCAGAGCATCACCGGCCTGTACGAGACACGGATCGACCTGTCTCAGCTGGG
AGGTGACTCTGGCGGCTCAAAAAGAACCGCCGACGGCAGCGAATTCGAGCCCAAGAAGAAGAGGAAAGTC
TAACCGGTCATCATCACCATCACCATTGAGTTTAAACCCGCTGATCAGCCTCGACTGTGCCTTCTAGTTG
CCAGCCATCTGTTGTTTGCCCCTCCCCCGTGCCTTCCTTGACCCTGGAAGGTGCCACTCCCACTGTCCTT
TCCTAATAAAATGAGGAAATTGCATCGCATTGTCTGAGTAGGTGTCATTCTATTCTGGGGGGTGGGGTGG
GGCAGGACAGCAAGGGGGAGGATTGGGAAGACAATAGCAGGCATGCTGGGGATGCGGTGGGCTCTATGGC
TTCTGAGGCGGAAAGAACCAGCTGGGGCTCGATACCGTCGACCTCTAGCTAGAGCTTGGCGTAATCATGG
TCATAGCTGTTTCCTGTGTGAAATTGTTATCCGCTCACAATTCCACACAACATACGAGCCGGAAGCATAA
AGTGTAAAGCCTAGGGTGCCTAATGAGTGAGCTAACTCACATTAATTGCGTTGCGCTCACTGCCCGCTTT
CCAGTCGGGAAACCTGTCGTGCCAGCTGCATTAATGAATCGGCCAACGCGCGGGAAGAGGCGGTTTGCGT
ATTGGGCGCTCTTCCGCTTCCTCGCTCACTGACTCGCTGCGCTCGGTCGTTCGGCTGCGGCGAGCGGTAT
CAGCTCACTCAAAGGCGGTAATACGGTTATCCACAGAATCAGGGGATAACGCAGGAAAGAACATGTGAGC
AAAAGGCCAGCAAAAGGCCAGGAACCGTAAAAAGGCCGCGTTGCTGGCGTTTTTCCATAGGCTCCGCCCC
CCTGACGAGCATCACAAAAATCGACGCTCAAGTCAGAGGTGGCGAAACCCGACAGGACTATAAAGATACC
AGGCGTTTCCCCCTGGAAGCTCCCTCGTGCGCTCTCCTGTTCCGACCCTGCCGCTTACCGGATACCTGTC
CGCCTTTCTCCCTTCGGGAAGCGTGGCGCTTTCTCATAGCTCACGCTGTAGGTATCTCAGTTCGGTGTAG
GTCGTTCGCTCCAAGCTGGGCTGTGTGCACGAACCCCCCGTTCAGCCCGACCGCTGCGCCTTATCCGGTA
ACTATCGTCTTGAGTCCAACCCGGTAAGACACGACTTATCGCCACTGGCAGCAGCCACTGGTAACAGGAT
TAGCAGAGCGAGGTATGTAGGCGGTGCTACAGAGTTCTTGAAGTGGTGGCCTAACTACGGCTACACTAGA
AGAACAGTATTTGGTATCTGCGCTCTGCTGAAGCCAGTTACCTTCGGAAAAAGAGTTGGTAGCTCTTGAT
CCGGCAAACAAACCACCGCTGGTAGCGGTGGTTTTTTTGTTTGCAAGCAGCAGATTACGCGCAGAAAAAA
AGGATCTCAAGAAGATCCTTTGATCTTTTCTACGGGGTCTGACACTCAGTGGAACGAAAACTCACGTTAA
GGGATTTTGGTCATGAGATTATCAAAAAGGATCTTCACCTAGATCCTTTTAAATTAAAAATGAAGTTTTA
AATCAATCTAAAGTATATATGAGTAAACTTGGTCTGACAGTTACCAATGCTTAATCAGTGAGGCACCTAT
CTCAGCGATCTGTCTATTTCGTTCATCCATAGTTGCCTGACTCCCCGTCGTGTAGATAACTACGATACGG
GAGGGCTTACCATCTGGCCCCAGTGCTGCAATGATACCGCGAGACCCACGCTCACCGGCTCCAGATTTAT
CAGCAATAAACCAGCCAGCCGGAAGGGCCGAGCGCAGAAGTGGTCCTGCAACTTTATCCGCCTCCATCCA
GTCTATTAATTGTTGCCGGGAAGCTAGAGTAAGTAGTTCGCCAGTTAATAGTTTGCGCAACGTTGTTGCC
ATTGCTACAGGCATCGTGGTGTCACGCTCGTCGTTTGGTATGGCTTCATTCAGCTCCGGTTCCCAACGAT
CAAGGCGAGTTACATGATCCCCCATGTTGTGCAAAAAAGCGGTTAGCTCCTTCGGTCCTCCGATCGTTGT
CAGAAGTAAGTTGGCCGCAGTGTTATCACTCATGGTTATGGCAGCACTGCATAATTCTCTTACTGTCATG
CCATCCGTAAGATGCTTTTCTGTGACTGGTGAGTACTCAACCAAGTCATTCTGAGAATAGTGTATGCGGC
GACCGAGTTGCTCTTGCCCGGCGTCAATACGGGATAATACCGCGCCACATAGCAGAACTTTAAAAGTGCT
CATCATTGGAAAACGTTCTTCGGGGCGAAAACTCTCAAGGATCTTACCGCTGTTGAGATCCAGTTCGATG
TAACCCACTCGTGCACCCAACTGATCTTCAGCATCTTTTACTTTCACCAGCGTTTCTGGGTGAGCAAAAA
CAGGAAGGCAAAATGCCGCAAAAAAGGGAATAAGGGCGACACGGAAATGTTGAATACTCATACTCTTCCT
TTTTCAATATTATTGAAGCATTTATCAGGGTTATTGTCTCATGAGCGGATACATATTTGAATGTATTTAG
AAAAATAAACAAATAGGGGTTCCGCGCACATTTCCCCGAAAAGTGCCACCTGACGTCGACGGATCGGGAG
ATCGATCTCCCGATCCCCTAGGGTCGACTCTCAGTACAATCTGCTCTGATGCCGCATAGTTAAGCCAGTA
TCTGCTCCCTGCTTGTGTGTTGGAGGTCGCTGAGTAGTGCGCGAGCAAAATTTAAGCTACAACAAGGCAA
GGCTTGACCGACAATTGCATGAAGAATCTGCTTAGGGTTAGGCGTTTTGCGCTGCTTCGCGATGTACGGG
CCAGATATACGCGTT
